Addgene plasmid #77961: PIP5K1A gRNA (BRDN0001145606)
Purpose: 3rd generation lentiviral gRNA plasmid targeting human PIP5K1A
Depositing lab: John Doench & David Root. Depositing organization: Broad Institute. Publication: Optimized sgRNA design to maximize activity and minimize off-target effects of CRISPR-Cas9. Doench JG, Fusi N, Sullender M, Hegde M, Vaimberg EW, Donovan KF, Smith I, Tothova Z, Wilen C, Orchard R, Virgin HW, Listgarten J, Root DE. Nat Biotechnol. 2016 Jan 18. doi: 10.1038/nbt.3437. PubMed 26780180.
Backbone
  Vector backbone: lentiGuide-Puro
  Backbone manufacturer: Zhang Lab (Addgene plasmid # 52963)
  Vector type: Mammalian Expression, Lentiviral, CRISPR
  Selectable markers: Puromycin
Growth in bacteria
  Bacterial resistance: Ampicillin, 100 μg/mL
  Growth temperature: 37°C
  Growth strain: DH5alpha
  Copy number: High Copy
Gene/Insert
  Gene/Insert name: PIP5K1A (alt names: PIP5K1A; NM_001135636.1)
  gRNA/shRNA sequence: GATGCTTACCAAGTAATCAT
  Species: H. sapiens (human)
  Entrez Gene: PIP5K1A
  Promoter: hU6
  Cloning method: Unknown
  Sequencing primers: 5′ U6-F; 3′ pS2-R
Terms and licenses: Academic/Nonprofit Terms; Industry Terms: Not Available to Industry
Depositor comments: The gRNA was designed to target the following Genbank reference sequence(s): NM_001135636.1,NM_001135637.1,NM_001135638.1,NM_003557.2. Note that this plasmid does NOT contain Cas9. It should be used in conjunction with lentiCas9-Blast (Addgene #52962) or otherwise with cell lines already expressing Cas9. Browse the full kinome gRNA library at http://www.addgene.org/pooled-library/broadgpp-human-kinome/ or visit http://www.broadinstitute.org/rnai/public/ for detailed protocols and information.
How to cite: PIP5K1A gRNA (BRDN0001145606) was a gift from John Doench & David Root (Addgene plasmid # 77961 ; http://n2t.net/addgene:77961 ; RRID:Addgene_77961)
