[The description below was written by a language model from this plasmid's Addgene catalogue record and pLannotate feature annotations shown in this document.]
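Description:
PIP5K1A gRNA (BRDN0001145606) is a third-generation lentiviral CRISPR guide plasmid built on the lentiGuide-Puro backbone and designed to direct Streptococcus pyogenes Cas9 to the human PIP5K1A gene; the guide was designed against several reference transcripts of the gene. In bacteria it is maintained through a high-copy ColE1/pUC-type origin with ampicillin selection from the β-lactamase gene. The backbone also carries an f1 origin, an SV40 origin and poly(A) signal, and remnants of lac and phage-promoter cloning sequences that play no role in the payload.

The viral genome is driven by an RSV promoter fused to a truncated HIV-1 5' LTR, which makes transcription Tat-independent. It is followed by the Ψ packaging signal with a partial gag region, the Rev response element for nuclear export of the full-length RNA, a cPPT/CTS, and a self-inactivating ΔU3 3' LTR. Within this frame there are two expression units. A human U6 RNA polymerase III promoter transcribes the PIP5K1A-specific spacer joined to the S. pyogenes guide RNA scaffold. Downstream, the EF-1α core promoter with its intron A drives puromycin N-acetyltransferase, followed by a WPRE to enhance transcript expression, so that transduced mammalian cells can be selected with puromycin.

The plasmid does not encode Cas9, so it is meant to be used with a separate Cas9 lentivector or in cells that already express the nuclease. It belongs to a human kinome guide collection built with optimized sgRNA design rules, and is suited to knockout of PIP5K1A in human cells.
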