Features (pLannotate 1.2.2; 29 found; start..end, strand, type, name):
     14..80      +  CDS            small t antigen (fragment): SV40 (simian virus 40) small t antigen
    106..317     +  promoter       EF-1α core promoter: core promoter for human elongation factor EF-1α
    318..1256    +  intron         EF-1α intron A: intron upstream of the start codon of human EF-1α
   1278..1877    +  CDS            PuroR (fragment): puromycin N-acetyltransferase; pac from Streptomyces; confers resistance to puromycin
   1893..2481    +  misc_feature   WPRE: woodchuck hepatitis virus posttranscriptional regulatory element
   2532..2551    +  misc_feature   cPPT/CTS (fragment): central polypurine tract and central termination sequence of HIV-1
   2553..2786    +  LTR            3' LTR (ΔU3): self-inactivating 3' long terminal repeat (LTR) from HIV-1
   2864..2985    +  polyA_signal   SV40 poly(A) signal: SV40 polyadenylation signal
   3025..3160    +  rep_origin     SV40 ori: SV40 origin of replication
   3181..3199    -  promoter       T7 promoter: promoter for bacteriophage T7 RNA polymerase
   3207..3362    +  CDS            lacZα (fragment): LacZα fragment of β-galactosidase; lacZ fragment
   3367..3795    +  rep_origin     f1 ori (sequence partly withheld): f1 bacteriophage origin of replication; arrow indicates direction of (+) strand synthesis
   3848..3952    +  promoter       AmpR promoter: bla
   3953..4813    +  CDS            AmpR: β-lactamase; bla; confers resistance to ampicillin, carbenicillin, and related antibiotics
   4984..5572    +  rep_origin     ori: high-copy-number ColE1/pMB1/pBR322/pUC origin of replication
   5755..5847    +  CDS            lacI (fragment): lac repressor; lacI; The lac repressor binds to the lac operator to inhibit transcription in E. coli. This inhibition can be relieved by adding lactose or isopropyl-β-D-thiogalactopyranoside (IPTG).
   5860..5881    +  protein_bind   CAP binding site: CAP binding activates transcription in the presence of cAMP. E. coli catabolite activator protein
   5896..5926    +  promoter       lac promoter: promoter for the E. coli lac operon
   5934..5950    +  protein_bind   lac operator: The lac repressor binds to the lac operator to inhibit transcription in E. coli. This inhibition can be relieved by adding lactose or isopropyl-β-D-thiogalactopyranoside (IPTG). lac repressor encoded by lacI
   5995..6013    +  promoter       T3 promoter: promoter for bacteriophage T3 RNA polymerase
   6041..6267    +  promoter       RSV promoter: Rous sarcoma virus enhancer/promoter
   6268..6448    +  LTR            5' LTR (truncated): truncated 5' long terminal repeat (LTR) from HIV-1
   6495..6620    +  misc_feature   HIV-1 Ψ: packaging signal of human immunodeficiency virus type 1
   6604..6967    +  CDS            HIV-1 gag (fragment): gag protein from human immunodeficiency virus 1; gag
   7113..7346    +  misc_feature   RRE: The Rev response element (RRE) of HIV-1 allows for Rev-dependent mRNA export from the nucleus to the cytoplasm.
   7723..7749    +  CDS            Rev (fragment): human immunodeficiency virus 1 (HIV-1) Rev protein; rev; enhances nuclear export of unspliced and incompletely spliced viral mRNAs
   7753..7993    +  promoter       U6 promoter: RNA polymerase III promoter for human U6 snRNA
   8023..8098    +  misc_RNA       gRNA scaffold: guide RNA scaffold for the Streptococcus pyogenes CRISPR/Cas9 system
   8154..8271    +  misc_feature   cPPT/CTS: central polypurine tract and central termination sequence of HIV-1
>Addgene plasmid #77961 | PIP5K1A gRNA (BRDN0001145606) | addgene full sequence | sequence record 188734 | Addgene Assembled Sequence
CCCGGGTGCAAAGATGGATAAAGTTTTAAACAGAGAGGAATCTTTGCAGCTAATGGACCTTCTAGGTCTT
GAAAGGAGTGGGAATTGGCTCCGGTGCCCGTCAGTGGGCAGAGCGCACATCGCCCACAGTCCCCGAGAAG
TTGGGGGGAGGGGTCGGCAATTGATCCGGTGCCTAGAGAAGGTGGCGCGGGGTAAACTGGGAAAGTGATG
TCGTGTACTGGCTCCGCCTTTTTCCCGAGGGTGGGGGAGAACCGTATATAAGTGCAGTAGTCGCCGTGAA
CGTTCTTTTTCGCAACGGGTTTGCCGCCAGAACACAGGTAAGTGCCGTGTGTGGTTCCCGCGGGCCTGGC
CTCTTTACGGGTTATGGCCCTTGCGTGCCTTGAATTACTTCCACCTGGCTGCAGTACGTGATTCTTGATC
CCGAGCTTCGGGTTGGAAGTGGGTGGGAGAGTTCGAGGCCTTGCGCTTAAGGAGCCCCTTCGCCTCGTGC
TTGAGTTGAGGCCTGGCCTGGGCGCTGGGGCCGCCGCGTGCGAATCTGGTGGCACCTTCGCGCCTGTCTC
GCTGCTTTCGATAAGTCTCTAGCCATTTAAAATTTTTGATGACCTGCTGCGACGCTTTTTTTCTGGCAAG
ATAGTCTTGTAAATGCGGGCCAAGATCTGCACACTGGTATTTCGGTTTTTGGGGCCGCGGGCGGCGACGG
GGCCCGTGCGTCCCAGCGCACATGTTCGGCGAGGCGGGGCCTGCGAGCGCGGCCACCGAGAATCGGACGG
GGGTAGTCTCAAGCTGGCCGGCCTGCTCTGGTGCCTGGCCTCGCGCCGCCGTGTATCGCCCCGCCCTGGG
CGGCAAGGCTGGCCCGGTCGGCACCAGTTGCGTGAGCGGAAAGATGGCCGCTTCCCGGCCCTGCTGCAGG
GAGCTCAAAATGGAGGACGCGGCGCTCGGGAGAGCGGGCGGGTGAGTCACCCACACAAAGGAAAAGGGCC
TTTCCGTCCTCAGCCGTCGCTTCATGTGACTCCACGGAGTACCGGGCGCCGTCCAGGCACCTCGATTAGT
TCTCGAGCTTTTGGAGTACGTCGTCTTTAGGTTGGGGGGAGGGGTTTTATGCGATGGAGTTTCCCCACAC
TGAGTGGGTGGAGACTGAAGTTAGGCCAGCTTGGCACTTGATGTAATTCTCCTTGGAATTTGCCCTTTTT
GAGTTTGGATCTTGGTTCATTCTCAAGCCTCAGACAGTGGTTCAAAGTTTTTTTCTTCCATTTCAGGTGT
CGTGACGTACGGCCACCATGACCGAGTACAAGCCCACGGTGCGCCTCGCCACCCGCGACGACGTCCCCAG
GGCCGTACGCACCCTCGCCGCCGCGTTCGCCGACTACCCCGCCACGCGCCACACCGTCGATCCGGACCGC
CACATCGAGCGGGTCACCGAGCTGCAAGAACTCTTCCTCACGCGCGTCGGGCTCGACATCGGCAAGGTGT
GGGTCGCGGACGACGGCGCCGCCGTGGCGGTCTGGACCACGCCGGAGAGCGTCGAAGCGGGGGCGGTGTT
CGCCGAGATCGGCCCGCGCATGGCCGAGTTGAGCGGTTCCCGGCTGGCCGCGCAGCAACAGATGGAAGGC
CTCCTGGCGCCGCACCGGCCCAAGGAGCCCGCGTGGTTCCTGGCCACCGTCGGAGTCTCGCCCGACCACC
AGGGCAAGGGTCTGGGCAGCGCCGTCGTGCTCCCCGGAGTGGAGGCGGCCGAGCGCGCCGGGGTGCCCGC
CTTCCTGGAGACCTCCGCGCCCCGCAACCTCCCCTTCTACGAGCGGCTCGGCTTCACCGTCACCGCCGAC
GTCGAGGTGCCCGAAGGACCGCGCACCTGGTGCATGACCCGCAAGCCCGGTGCCTGAACGCGTTAAGTCG
ACAATCAACCTCTGGATTACAAAATTTGTGAAAGATTGACTGGTATTCTTAACTATGTTGCTCCTTTTAC
GCTATGTGGATACGCTGCTTTAATGCCTTTGTATCATGCTATTGCTTCCCGTATGGCTTTCATTTTCTCC
TCCTTGTATAAATCCTGGTTGCTGTCTCTTTATGAGGAGTTGTGGCCCGTTGTCAGGCAACGTGGCGTGG
TGTGCACTGTGTTTGCTGACGCAACCCCCACTGGTTGGGGCATTGCCACCACCTGTCAGCTCCTTTCCGG
GACTTTCGCTTTCCCCCTCCCTATTGCCACGGCGGAACTCATCGCCGCCTGCCTTGCCCGCTGCTGGACA
GGGGCTCGGCTGTTGGGCACTGACAATTCCGTGGTGTTGTCGGGGAAATCATCGTCCTTTCCTTGGCTGC
TCGCCTGTGTTGCCACCTGGATTCTGCGCGGGACGTCCTTCTGCTACGTCCCTTCGGCCCTCAATCCAGC
GGACCTTCCTTCCCGCGGCCTGCTGCCGGCTCTGCGGCCTCTTCCGCGTCTTCGCCTTCGCCCTCAGACG
AGTCGGATCTCCCTTTGGGCCGCCTCCCCGCGTCGACTTTAAGACCAATGACTTACAAGGCAGCTGTAGA
TCTTAGCCACTTTTTAAAAGAAAAGGGGGGACTGGAAGGGCTAATTCACTCCCAACGAAGACAAGATCTG
CTTTTTGCTTGTACTGGGTCTCTCTGGTTAGACCAGATCTGAGCCTGGGAGCTCTCTGGCTAACTAGGGA
ACCCACTGCTTAAGCCTCAATAAAGCTTGCCTTGAGTGCTTCAAGTAGTGTGTGCCCGTCTGTTGTGTGA
CTCTGGTAACTAGAGATCCCTCAGACCCTTTTAGTCAGTGTGGAAAATCTCTAGCAGTACGTATAGTAGT
TCATGTCATCTTATTATTCAGTATTTATAACTTGCAAAGAAATGAATATCAGAGAGTGAGAGGAACTTGT
TTATTGCAGCTTATAATGGTTACAAATAAAGCAATAGCATCACAAATTTCACAAATAAAGCATTTTTTTC
ACTGCATTCTAGTTGTGGTTTGTCCAAACTCATCAATGTATCTTATCATGTCTGGCTCTAGCTATCCCGC
CCCTAACTCCGCCCATCCCGCCCCTAACTCCGCCCAGTTCCGCCCATTCTCCGCCCCATGGCTGACTAAT
TTTTTTTATTTATGCAGAGGCCGAGGCCGCCTCGGCCTCTGAGCTATTCCAGAAGTAGTGAGGAGGCTTT
TTTGGAGGCCTAGGGACGTACCCAATTCGCCCTATAGTGAGTCGTATTACGCGCGCTCACTGGCCGTCGT
TTTACAACGTCGTGACTGGGAAAACCCTGGCGTTACCCAACTTAATCGCCTTGCAGCACATCCCCCTTTC
GCCAGCTGGCGTAATAGCGAAGAGGCCCGCACCGATCGCCCTTCCCAACAGTTGCGCAGCCTGAATGGCG
AATGGG
[124 nt withheld, positions 3367-3490]
C
[91 nt withheld, positions 3492-3582]
A
[49 nt withheld, positions 3584-3632]
CCTTTGACGTTGGAGTCCACGTTCTTT
[37 nt withheld, positions 3660-3696]
ACCCTATCTCGGTCTATTCTTTTGATTTATAAGGGATTTTGCCGATTTCGGCCTATTGGTTAAAAAATGA
GCTGATTTAACAAAAATTTAACGCGAATTTTAACAAAATATTAACGCTTACAATTTAGGTGGCACTTTTC
GGGGAAATGTGCGCGGAACCCCTATTTGTTTATTTTTCTAAATACATTCAAATATGTATCCGCTCATGAG
ACAATAACCCTGATAAATGCTTCAATAATATTGAAAAAGGAAGAGTATGAGTATTCAACATTTCCGTGTC
GCCCTTATTCCCTTTTTTGCGGCATTTTGCCTTCCTGTTTTTGCTCACCCAGAAACGCTGGTGAAAGTAA
AAGATGCTGAAGATCAGTTGGGTGCACGAGTGGGTTACATCGAACTGGATCTCAACAGCGGTAAGATCCT
TGAGAGTTTTCGCCCCGAAGAACGTTTTCCAATGATGAGCACTTTTAAAGTTCTGCTATGTGGCGCGGTA
TTATCCCGTATTGACGCCGGGCAAGAGCAACTCGGTCGCCGCATACACTATTCTCAGAATGACTTGGTTG
AGTACTCACCAGTCACAGAAAAGCATCTTACGGATGGCATGACAGTAAGAGAATTATGCAGTGCTGCCAT
AACCATGAGTGATAACACTGCGGCCAACTTACTTCTGACAACGATCGGAGGACCGAAGGAGCTAACCGCT
TTTTTGCACAACATGGGGGATCATGTAACTCGCCTTGATCGTTGGGAACCGGAGCTGAATGAAGCCATAC
CAAACGACGAGCGTGACACCACGATGCCTGTAGCAATGGCAACAACGTTGCGCAAACTATTAACTGGCGA
ACTACTTACTCTAGCTTCCCGGCAACAATTAATAGACTGGATGGAGGCGGATAAAGTTGCAGGACCACTT
CTGCGCTCGGCCCTTCCGGCTGGCTGGTTTATTGCTGATAAATCTGGAGCCGGTGAGCGTGGGTCTCGCG
GTATCATTGCAGCACTGGGGCCAGATGGTAAGCCCTCCCGTATCGTAGTTATCTACACGACGGGGAGTCA
GGCAACTATGGATGAACGAAATAGACAGATCGCTGAGATAGGTGCCTCACTGATTAAGCATTGGTAACTG
TCAGACCAAGTTTACTCATATATACTTTAGATTGATTTAAAACTTCATTTTTAATTTAAAAGGATCTAGG
TGAAGATCCTTTTTGATAATCTCATGACCAAAATCCCTTAACGTGAGTTTTCGTTCCACTGAGCGTCAGA
CCCCGTAGAAAAGATCAAAGGATCTTCTTGAGATCCTTTTTTTCTGCGCGTAATCTGCTGCTTGCAAACA
AAAAAACCACCGCTACCAGCGGTGGTTTGTTTGCCGGATCAAGAGCTACCAACTCTTTTTCCGAAGGTAA
CTGGCTTCAGCAGAGCGCAGATACCAAATACTGTTCTTCTAGTGTAGCCGTAGTTAGGCCACCACTTCAA
GAACTCTGTAGCACCGCCTACATACCTCGCTCTGCTAATCCTGTTACCAGTGGCTGCTGCCAGTGGCGAT
AAGTCGTGTCTTACCGGGTTGGACTCAAGACGATAGTTACCGGATAAGGCGCAGCGGTCGGGCTGAACGG
GGGGTTCGTGCACACAGCCCAGCTTGGAGCGAACGACCTACACCGAACTGAGATACCTACAGCGTGAGCT
ATGAGAAAGCGCCACGCTTCCCGAAGGGAGAAAGGCGGACAGGTATCCGGTAAGCGGCAGGGTCGGAACA
GGAGAGCGCACGAGGGAGCTTCCAGGGGGAAACGCCTGGTATCTTTATAGTCCTGTCGGGTTTCGCCACC
TCTGACTTGAGCGTCGATTTTTGTGATGCTCGTCAGGGGGGCGGAGCCTATGGAAAAACGCCAGCAACGC
GGCCTTTTTACGGTTCCTGGCCTTTTGCTGGCCTTTTGCTCACATGTTCTTTCCTGCGTTATCCCCTGAT
TCTGTGGATAACCGTATTACCGCCTTTGAGTGAGCTGATACCGCTCGCCGCAGCCGAACGACCGAGCGCA
GCGAGTCAGTGAGCGAGGAAGCGGAAGAGCGCCCAATACGCAAACCGCCTCTCCCCGCGCGTTGGCCGAT
TCATTAATGCAGCTGGCACGACAGGTTTCCCGACTGGAAAGCGGGCAGTGAGCGCAACGCAATTAATGTG
AGTTAGCTCACTCATTAGGCACCCCAGGCTTTACACTTTATGCTTCCGGCTCGTATGTTGTGTGGAATTG
TGAGCGGATAACAATTTCACACAGGAAACAGCTATGACCATGATTACGCCAAGCGCGCAATTAACCCTCA
CTAAAGGGAACAAAAGCTGGAGCTGCAAGCTTAATGTAGTCTTATGCAATACTCTTGTAGTCTTGCAACA
TGGTAACGATGAGTTAGCAACATGCCTTACAAGGAGAGAAAAAGCACCGTGCATGCCGATTGGTGGAAGT
AAGGTGGTACGATCGTGCCTTATTAGGAAGGCAACAGACGGGTCTGACATGGATTGGACGAACCACTGAA
TTGCCGCATTGCAGAGATATTGTATTTAAGTGCCTAGCTCGATACATAAACGGGTCTCTCTGGTTAGACC
AGATCTGAGCCTGGGAGCTCTCTGGCTAACTAGGGAACCCACTGCTTAAGCCTCAATAAAGCTTGCCTTG
AGTGCTTCAAGTAGTGTGTGCCCGTCTGTTGTGTGACTCTGGTAACTAGAGATCCCTCAGACCCTTTTAG
TCAGTGTGGAAAATCTCTAGCAGTGGCGCCCGAACAGGGACTTGAAAGCGAAAGGGAAACCAGAGGAGCT
CTCTCGACGCAGGACTCGGCTTGCTGAAGCGCGCACGGCAAGAGGCGAGGGGCGGCGACTGGTGAGTACG
CCAAAAATTTTGACTAGCGGAGGCTAGAAGGAGAGAGATGGGTGCGAGAGCGTCAGTATTAAGCGGGGGA
GAATTAGATCGCGATGGGAAAAAATTCGGTTAAGGCCAGGGGGAAAGAAAAAATATAAATTAAAACATAT
AGTATGGGCAAGCAGGGAGCTAGAACGATTCGCAGTTAATCCTGGCCTGTTAGAAACATCAGAAGGCTGT
AGACAAATACTGGGACAGCTACAACCATCCCTTCAGACAGGATCAGAAGAACTTAGATCATTATATAATA
CAGTAGCAACCCTCTATTGTGTGCATCAAAGGATAGAGATAAAAGACACCAAGGAAGCTTTAGACAAGAT
AGAGGAAGAGCAAAACAAAAGTAAGACCACCGCACAGCAAGCGGCCGCTGATCTTCAGACCTGGAGGAGG
AGATATGAGGGACAATTGGAGAAGTGAATTATATAAATATAAAGTAGTAAAAATTGAACCATTAGGAGTA
GCACCCACCAAGGCAAAGAGAAGAGTGGTGCAGAGAGAAAAAAGAGCAGTGGGAATAGGAGCTTTGTTCC
TTGGGTTCTTGGGAGCAGCAGGAAGCACTATGGGCGCAGCGTCAATGACGCTGACGGTACAGGCCAGACA
ATTATTGTCTGGTATAGTGCAGCAGCAGAACAATTTGCTGAGGGCTATTGAGGCGCAACAGCATCTGTTG
CAACTCACAGTCTGGGGCATCAAGCAGCTCCAGGCAAGAATCCTGGCTGTGGAAAGATACCTAAAGGATC
AACAGCTCCTGGGGATTTGGGGTTGCTCTGGAAAACTCATTTGCACCACTGCTGTGCCTTGGAATGCTAG
TTGGAGTAATAAATCTCTGGAACAGATTTGGAATCACACGACCTGGATGGAGTGGGACAGAGAAATTAAC
AATTACACAAGCTTAATACACTCCTTAATTGAAGAATCGCAAAACCAGCAAGAAAAGAATGAACAAGAAT
TATTGGAATTAGATAAATGGGCAAGTTTGTGGAATTGGTTTAACATAACAAATTGGCTGTGGTATATAAA
ATTATTCATAATGATAGTAGGAGGCTTGGTAGGTTTAAGAATAGTTTTTGCTGTACTTTCTATAGTGAAT
AGAGTTAGGCAGGGATATTCACCATTATCGTTTCAGACCCACCTCCCAACCCCGAGGGGACCCAGAGAGG
GCCTATTTCCCATGATTCCTTCATATTTGCATATACGATACAAGGCTGTTAGAGAGATAATTAGAATTAA
TTTGACTGTAAACACAAAGATATTAGTACAAAATACGTGACGTAGAAAGTAATAATTTCTTGGGTAGTTT
GCAGTTTTAAAATTATGTTTTAAAATGGACTATCATATGCTTACCGTAACTTGAAAGTATTTCGATTTCT
TGGCTTTATATATCTTGTGGAAAGGACGAAACACCGGATGCTTACCAAGTAATCATGTTTTAGAGCTAGA
AATAGCAAGTTAAAATAAGGCTAGTCCGTTATCAACTTGAAAAAGTGGCACCGAGTCGGTGCTTTTTTAA
GCTTGGCGTAACTAGATCTTGAGACAAATGGCAGTATTCATCCACAATTTTAAAAGAAAAGGGGGGATTG
GGGGGTACAGTGCAGGGGAAAGAATAGTAGACATAATAGCAACAGACATACAAACTAAAGAATTACAAAA
ACAAATTACAAAAATTCAAAATTTTCGGGTTTATTACAGGGACAGCAGAGATCCACTTTGGCGCCGGCTC
GAGGGGG
