>Addgene plasmid #77961 | PIP5K1A gRNA (BRDN0001145606) | depositor partial sequence | sequence record 145421 | Target Sequence
GATGCTTACCAAGTAATCAT
