>Addgene plasmid #77961 | PIP5K1A gRNA (BRDN0001145606) | addgene partial sequence | sequence record 188733 | hU6-F
TACGTGACGTAGAAAGTAATAATTTCTTGGGTAGTTTGCAGTTTTAAAATTATGTTTTAAAATGGACTAT
CATATGCTTACCGTAACTTGAAAGTATTTCGATTTCTTGGCTTTATATATCTTGTGGAAAGGACGAAACA
CCGGATGCTTACCAAGTAATCATGTTTTAGAGCTAGAAATAGCAAGTTAAAATAAGGCTAGTCCGTTATC
AACTTGAAAAAGTGGCACCGAGTCGGTGCTTTTTTAAGCTTGGCGTAACTAGATCTTGAGACAAATGGCA
GTATTCATCCACAATTTTAAAAGAAAAGGGGGGATTGGGGGGTACAGTGCAGGGGAAAGAATAGTAGACA
TAATAGCAACAGACATACAAACTAAAGAATTACAAAAACAAATTACAAAAATTCAAAATTTTCGGGTTTA
TTACAGGGACAGCAGAGATCCACTTTGGCGCCGGCTCGAGGGGGCCCGGGTGCAAAGATGGATAAAGTTT
TAAACAGAGAGGAATCTTTGCAGCTAATGGACCTTCTAGGTCTTGAAAGGAGTGGGAATTGGCTCCGGTG
CCCGTCAGTG
